Addgene plasmid #190216: pPOTv7-hygro-mNG2(1-10)
Purpose: Trypanosoma brucei PCR only tagging (pPOT) vector for endogenous gene tagging
Depositing lab: Samuel Dean. Depositing organization: University of Warwick. Publication: A comprehensive toolkit for protein localization and functional analysis in trypanosomatids. Paterou A, Saez Conde J, Tyc J, Sunter JD, Vaughan S, Gull K, Dean S. Open Biol. 2025 Apr;15(4):240361. doi: 10.1098/rsob.240361. Epub 2025 Apr 2. PubMed 40169015.
Backbone
  Vector backbone: pPOT
  Vector type: Unspecified
Growth in bacteria
  Bacterial resistance: Ampicillin, 100 μg/mL
  Growth temperature: 37°C
  Growth strain: NEB Stable
  Copy number: High Copy
Gene/Insert
  Gene/Insert name: mNeonGreen2(1-10)
  Species: Synthetic
  Promoter: read through
  Cloning method: Restriction Enzyme; 5′ cloning site HindIII (not destroyed); 3′ cloning site BamHI (not destroyed)
  Sequencing primers: 5′ cTATGGGTTCTGGTAGTG; 3′ cTTAACTACCCGATCCTG
Terms and licenses: Academic/Nonprofit Terms; Industry Terms: Not Available to Industry
Depositor comments: Please visit https://doi.org/10.1101/2023.04.21.537815 for bioRxiv preprint.
How to cite: pPOTv7-hygro-mNG2(1-10) was a gift from Samuel Dean (Addgene plasmid # 190216 ; http://n2t.net/addgene:190216 ; RRID:Addgene_190216)
