[The description below was written by a language model from this plasmid's Addgene catalogue record and pLannotate feature annotations shown in this document.]
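Description:
pPOTv7-hygro-mNG2(1-10) is a PCR-only tagging (pPOT) template plasmid for endogenous gene tagging in Trypanosoma brucei. It is not designed to be maintained in the parasite. It serves as a template from which tagging cassettes are amplified, normally with long primers that add homology to the target locus so that the product integrates by homologous recombination. In E. coli it is a high-copy plasmid with a ColE1/pUC-type origin and an ampicillin resistance gene (β-lactamase with its own promoter). The backbone also carries an f1 origin, lac promoter/operator and lacZα remnants, and flanking T7 and SP6 phage promoters, all typical of a general cloning vector.

The payload is mNeonGreen2(1-10), a synthetic coding sequence cloned between retained HindIII and BamHI sites and annotated as an mNeonGreen fragment. This is the large, non-fluorescent portion of a split mNeonGreen2, which normally becomes fluorescent only when complemented by the short eleventh β-strand supplied on another protein. The tag is flanked on both sides by a copy of the hygromycin phosphotransferase gene (hph). This arrangement is consistent with the pPOT design, in which amplifying marker-plus-tag or tag-plus-marker gives cassettes for N- or C-terminal tagging respectively, with hygromycin selection of transfectants.

The record lists the promoter as "read through", meaning that no dedicated promoter is included and expression depends on transcription of the tagged locus. The sequences between the hph and tag coding regions are not annotated, so the RNA-processing elements there are not stated. Likely uses are protein localisation and split-fluorescent-protein complementation studies in trypanosomatids.
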