Features (pLannotate 1.2.2; 15 found; start..end, strand, type, name):
    171..1193    +  CDS            hph: KHYB_ECOLX - Experimental evidence at protein level: Swiss-Prot protein existence level 1. The aminoglycoside phosphotransferases achieve inactivation of their antibiotic substrates by phosphorylation. Only phosphorylates hygromycin and closely related compounds such as demethyl analogs and destomycin. From Escherichia coli.
   1593..2228    +  CDS            mNeonGreen (fragment): mNeonGreen is a basic (constitutively fluorescent) green/yellow fluorescent protein published in 2013, derived from Branchiostoma lanceolatum. It is reported to be a very rapidly-maturing monomer with moderate acid sensitivity.
   2634..3656    +  CDS            hph: KHYB_ECOLX - Experimental evidence at protein level: Swiss-Prot protein existence level 1. The aminoglycoside phosphotransferases achieve inactivation of their antibiotic substrates by phosphorylation. Only phosphorylates hygromycin and closely related compounds such as demethyl analogs and destomycin. From Escherichia coli.
   3852..3870    -  promoter       SP6 promoter: promoter for bacteriophage SP6 RNA polymerase
   3912..3928    -  protein_bind   lac operator: The lac repressor binds to the lac operator to inhibit transcription in E. coli. This inhibition can be relieved by adding lactose or isopropyl-β-D-thiogalactopyranoside (IPTG). lac repressor encoded by lacI
   3936..3966    -  promoter       lac promoter: promoter for the E. coli lac operon
   3981..4002    -  protein_bind   CAP binding site: CAP binding activates transcription in the presence of cAMP. E. coli catabolite activator protein
   4015..4107    -  CDS            lacI (fragment): lac repressor; lacI; The lac repressor binds to the lac operator to inhibit transcription in E. coli. This inhibition can be relieved by adding lactose or isopropyl-β-D-thiogalactopyranoside (IPTG).
   4290..4878    -  rep_origin     ori: high-copy-number ColE1/pMB1/pBR322/pUC origin of replication
   5049..5909    -  CDS            AmpR: β-lactamase; bla; confers resistance to ampicillin, carbenicillin, and related antibiotics
   5910..6014    -  promoter       AmpR promoter: bla
   6041..6091    +  misc_feature   bom (fragment): basis of mobility region from pBR322
   6092..6547    -  rep_origin     f1 ori (sequence partly withheld): f1 bacteriophage origin of replication; arrow indicates direction of (+) strand synthesis
   6551..6708    -  CDS            lacZα (fragment): LacZα fragment of β-galactosidase; lacZ fragment
   6711..2       +  promoter       T7 promoter (across the origin): promoter for bacteriophage T7 RNA polymerase
>Addgene plasmid #190216 | pPOTv7-hygro-mNG2(1-10) | addgene full sequence | sequence record 374799 | Addgene NGS Result
GGGCGAATTGGGCCCGTATAATGCAGACCTGCTGCAAGCTAGGGGCACAGCAAGGTCTTCTGAAATTCAT
GTTTTTTTTTTTTTTACTCTGCATTGCAGTCTCCGCTCTTATTTAGTTTTGCTTTACGTAAGGTCTCGTT
GCTGCCATAAAATAAGCTCTAGTGGAATTCATGAAAAAGCCTGAACTCACCGCGACGTCTGTCGAGAAGT
TTCTGATCGAAAAGTTCGACAGCGTCTCCGACCTGATGCAGCTCTCGGAGGGCGAAGAATCTCGTGCTTT
CAGCTTCGATGTAGGAGGGCGTGGATATGTCCTGCGGGTAAATAGCTGCGCCGATGGTTTCTACAAAGAT
CGTTATGTTTATCGGCACTTTGCATCGGCCGCGCTCCCGATTCCGGAAGTGCTTGACATTGGGGAATTTA
GCGAGAGCCTGACCTATTGCATCTCCCGCCGTGCACAGGGTGTCACGTTGCAAGACCTGCCTGAAACCGA
ACTGCCCGCTGTTCTGCAGCCGGTCGCGGAGGCAATGGATGCGATCGCTGCGGCCGATCTTAGCCAGACG
AGCGGGTTCGGCCCATTCGGACCGCAAGGAATCGGTCAATACACTACATGGCGTGATTTTATATGCGCGA
TTGCTGATCCCCATGTGTATCACTGGCAAACTGTGATGGACGACACCGTCAGTGCGTCCGTCGCGCAGGC
TCTCGATGAGCTGATGCTTTGGGCCGAGGACTGCCCCGAAGTCCGGCACCTCGTGCACGCGGATTTCGGC
TCCAACAATGTCCTGACGGACAATGGCCGCATAACAGCGGTCATTGACTGGAGCGAGGCGATGTTCGGGG
ATTCCCAATACGAGGTCGCCAACATCTTCTTCTGGAGGCCGTGGTTGGCTTGTATGGAGCAGCAGACGCG
CTACTTCGAGCGGAGGCATCCGGAGCTTGCAGGATCGCCTCGGCTCCGGGCGTATATGCTCCGCATTGGT
CTTGACCAACTCTATCAGAGCTTGGTTGACGGCAATTTCGATGATGCAGCTTGGGCGCAGGGTCGATGCG
ACGCAATCGTCCGATCCGGAGCCGGGACTGTCGGGCGTACACAAATCGCCCGCAGAAGCGCGGCCGTCTG
GACCGATGGCTGTGTAGAAGTACTCGCCGATAGTGGAAACCGACGCCCCAGCACTCGTCCGAGGGCAAAG
GAATAGCCATGGTGCCCATTTAGTTGGCCTTTCCCTTGTCTCGTGTCTTTTCCGTGGAAAGGTTCCCGGA
GTAATCTGATGGCACAGCAGGGAGGTGCGCCTGCAGGTTGGTTAGGAAGGGGGGATGATGTAAAAGAAGA
AAATGGGGGGATTCGAGCCCCACGCGTTGCTCAAGCTGTGTAGCGCAGGCGTTTCCTTACATATTTCTCT
AACAGGCACGGAAGCCTAACAAATACACTTGGCTTATTTTTTTGCCCCCTCATGTCTTGTACAAATATTT
GCGATAGCTTAGCTATCAGCCACATTAATCAAACAAGTATACCAACAAGCCCGAAAACAGAAACTCAACT
GCAACGGGTACCTATGGGTTCTGGTAGTGGTTCCGGTTCCGGTTCTAAGCTTATGGTATCGAAGGGTGAA
GAAGATAATATGGCTTCCCTTCCCGCGACGCACGAGCTACATATCTTCGGCAGTATAAATGGGGTCGACT
TCGACATGGTTGGTCAAGGGACGGGTAACCCTAACGACGGATATGAAGAACTCAATCTCAAGAGCACAAA
GGGCGACCTGCAGTTTAGTCCCTGGATTCTCGTGCCTCATATTGGTTATGGCTTTCATCAATACCTACCG
TATCCCGATGGTATGAGCCCGTTCCAAGCAGCGATGGTAGACGGATCAGGATATCAGGTCCATCGTACTA
TGCAATTTGAAGACGGCGCATCCCTGACGGTTAACTACCGGTATACTTACGAAGGAAGCCACATTAAGGG
GGAAGCCCAGGTTATGGGCACTGGTTTCCCAGCGGATGGACCAGTTATGACAAACACACTTACCGCCGCG
GATTGGTGCATGTCAAAGAAGACGTATCCTAATGACAAAACGATCATATCGACCTTCAAGTGGTCCTACA
CAACTGTGAACGGAAAGCGGTATCGGTCAACAGCGCGGACCACCTACACTTTCGCTAAGCCAATGGCTGC
GAACTACCTCAAAAATCAGCCCATGTATGTTTTTCGGAAGACAGAGTTGAAGCACAGTATGGGATCCGGA
TCAGGATCTGGATCAGGATCGGGTAGTTAAGAGCTCCGCTGCGCTTAAATGTCTTTCATTATAATCAATG
TATAACCTTTATGTAGTATTTCAATCTATGCCGCTGTGTACGTGCACTGCGGTGCCTATCCTTCGGCATT
AGAGAGTCACTGTTTGTGTAGATCGTAGCTGCATGTCTGACATCTGGTTCATTAGTGCCGTTTTGAGTCT
GCACTGTTGTGCAACTTGATATTCATCACTGCACACCAACCGTGTGTTTCCTCCTTTGGGTGCACCCTTT
AATCCTTGTCTTCTCCTTTTTTGTCTCTTTCCCCCTCGAAAAGGTGTCAAACTACTGCCGCATAAACTAC
GGTTATCCCAAATTTAAGAGAAAGCAATAAAGCATCAGCTAGCATGAAAAAGCCTGAACTCACCGCGACG
TCTGTCGAGAAGTTTCTGATCGAAAAGTTCGACAGCGTCTCCGACCTGATGCAGCTCTCGGAGGGCGAAG
AATCTCGTGCTTTCAGCTTCGATGTAGGAGGGCGTGGATATGTCCTGCGGGTAAATAGCTGCGCCGATGG
TTTCTACAAAGATCGTTATGTTTATCGGCACTTTGCATCGGCCGCGCTCCCGATTCCGGAAGTGCTTGAC
ATTGGGGAATTTAGCGAGAGCCTGACCTATTGCATCTCCCGCCGTGCACAGGGTGTCACGTTGCAAGACC
TGCCTGAAACCGAACTGCCCGCTGTTCTGCAGCCGGTCGCGGAGGCAATGGATGCGATCGCTGCGGCCGA
TCTTAGCCAGACGAGCGGGTTCGGCCCATTCGGACCGCAAGGAATCGGTCAATACACTACATGGCGTGAT
TTTATATGCGCGATTGCTGATCCCCATGTGTATCACTGGCAAACTGTGATGGACGACACCGTCAGTGCGT
CCGTCGCGCAGGCTCTCGATGAGCTGATGCTTTGGGCCGAGGACTGCCCCGAAGTCCGGCACCTCGTGCA
CGCGGATTTCGGCTCCAACAATGTCCTGACGGACAATGGCCGCATAACAGCGGTCATTGACTGGAGCGAG
GCGATGTTCGGGGATTCCCAATACGAGGTCGCCAACATCTTCTTCTGGAGGCCGTGGTTGGCTTGTATGG
AGCAGCAGACGCGCTACTTCGAGCGGAGGCATCCGGAGCTTGCAGGATCGCCTCGGCTCCGGGCGTATAT
GCTCCGCATTGGTCTTGACCAACTCTATCAGAGCTTGGTTGACGGCAATTTCGATGATGCAGCTTGGGCG
CAGGGTCGATGCGACGCAATCGTCCGATCCGGAGCCGGGACTGTCGGGCGTACACAAATCGCCCGCAGAA
GCGCGGCCGTCTGGACCGATGGCTGTGTAGAAGTACTCGCCGATAGTGGAAACCGACGCCCCAGCACTCG
TCCGAGGGCAAAGGAATAGCTCGAGTGCCCATTTAGTTGGCTTTTCCCTTGTCTCGTGTCTTTTCCGTGG
AAAGGTTCCCGGAGTAATCTGATGGCACAGCAGGGAGGTGCGCCTGCAGGTTGGTTAGGAAGGGGGGATG
ATGTAAAAGAAGAAAATGGGGGGATTCGAGCCCCGCACAGGTCTCTCAAATTGGATGCATAGCTTGAGTA
TTCTATAGTGTCACCTAAATAGCTTGGCGTAATCATGGTCATAGCTGTTTCCTGTGTGAAATTGTTATCC
GCTCACAATTCCACACAACATACGAGCCGGAAGCATAAAGTGTAAAGCCTGGGGTGCCTAATGAGTGAGC
TAACTCACATTAATTGCGTTGCGCTCACTGCCCGCTTTCCAGTCGGGAAACCTGTCGTGCCAGCTGCATT
AATGAATCGGCCAACGCGCGGGGAGAGGCGGTTTGCGTATTGGGCGCTCTTCCGCTTCCTCGCTCACTGA
CTCGCTGCGCTCGGTCGTTCGGCTGCGGCGAGCGGTATCAGCTCACTCAAAGGCGGTAATACGGTTATCC
ACAGAATCAGGGGATAACGCAGGAAAGAACATGTGAGCAAAAGGCCAGCAAAAGGCCAGGAACCGTAAAA
AGGCCGCGTTGCTGGCGTTTTTCCATAGGCTCCGCCCCCCTGACGAGCATCACAAAAATCGACGCTCAAG
TCAGAGGTGGCGAAACCCGACAGGACTATAAAGATACCAGGCGTTTCCCCCTGGAAGCTCCCTCGTGCGC
TCTCCTGTTCCGACCCTGCCGCTTACCGGATACCTGTCCGCCTTTCTCCCTTCGGGAAGCGTGGCGCTTT
CTCATAGCTCACGCTGTAGGTATCTCAGTTCGGTGTAGGTCGTTCGCTCCAAGCTGGGCTGTGTGCACGA
ACCCCCCGTTCAGCCCGACCGCTGCGCCTTATCCGGTAACTATCGTCTTGAGTCCAACCCGGTAAGACAC
GACTTATCGCCACTGGCAGCAGCCACTGGTAACAGGATTAGCAGAGCGAGGTATGTAGGCGGTGCTACAG
AGTTCTTGAAGTGGTGGCCTAACTACGGCTACACTAGAAGAACAGTATTTGGTATCTGCGCTCTGCTGAA
GCCAGTTACCTTCGGAAAAAGAGTTGGTAGCTCTTGATCCGGCAAACAAACCACCGCTGGTAGCGGTGGT
TTTTTTGTTTGCAAGCAGCAGATTACGCGCAGAAAAAAAGGATCTCAAGAAGATCCTTTGATCTTTTCTA
CGGGGTCTGACGCTCAGTGGAACGAAAACTCACGTTAAGGGATTTTGGTCATGAGATTATCAAAAAGGAT
CTTCACCTAGATCCTTTTAAATTAAAAATGAAGTTTTAAATCAATCTAAAGTATATATGAGTAAACTTGG
TCTGACAGTTACCAATGCTTAATCAGTGAGGCACCTATCTCAGCGATCTGTCTATTTCGTTCATCCATAG
TTGCCTGACTCCCCGTCGTGTAGATAATTACGATACGGGAGGGCTTACCATCTGGCCCCAGTGCTGCAAT
GATACCGCGAGACCCACGCTCACCGGCTCCAGATTTATCAGCAATAAACCAGCCAGCCGGAAGGGCCGAG
CGCAGAAGTGGTCCTGCAACTTTATCCGCCTCCATCCAGTCTATTAATTGTTGCCGGGAAGCTAGAGTAA
GTAGTTCGCCAGTTAATAGTTTGCGCAACGTTGTTGCCATTGCTACAGGCATCGTGGTGTCACGCTCGTC
GTTTGGTATGGCTTCATTCAGCTCCGGTTCCCAACGATCAAGGCGAGTTACATGATCCCCCATGTTGTGC
AAAAAAGCGGTTAGCTCCTTCGGTCCTCCGATCGTTGTCAGAAGTAAGTTGGCCGCAGTGTTATCACTCA
TGGTTATGGCAGCACTGCATAATTCTCTTACTGTCATGCCATCCGTAAGATGCTTTTCTGTGACTGGTGA
GTACTCAACCAAGTCATTCTGAGAATAGTGTATGCGGCGACCGAGTTGCTCTTGCCCGGCGTCAATACGG
GATAATACCGCGCCACATAGCAGAACTTTAAAAGTGCTCATCATTGGAAAACGTTCTTCGGGGCGAAAAC
TCTCAAGGATCTTACCGCTGTTGAGATCCAGTTCGATGTAACCCACTCGTGCACCCAACTGATCTTCAGC
ATCTTTTACTTTCACCAGCGTTTCTGGGTGAGCAAAAACAGGAAGGCAAAATGCCGCAAAAAAGGGAATA
AGGGCGACACGGAAATGTTGAATACTCATACTCTTCCTTTTTCAATATTATTGAAGCATTTATCAGGGTT
ATTGTCTCATGAGCGGATACATATTTGAATGTATTTAGAAAAATAAACAAATAGGGGTTCCGCGCACATT
TCCCCGAAAAGTGCCACCTGATGCGGTGTGAAATACCGCACAGATGCGTAAGGAGAAAATACCGCATCAG
GAAATTGTAAGCGTTAATATTTTGTTAAAATTCGCGTTAAATTTTTGTTAAATCAGCTCATTTTTTAACC
AATAGGCCGAAATCGGCAAAATCCCTTATAAATCAAAAGAATAGACCGAGATAGGGT
[37 nt withheld, positions 6218-6254]
AAAGAACGTGGACTCCAACGTCAAAGG
[49 nt withheld, positions 6282-6330]
T
[91 nt withheld, positions 6332-6422]
G
[98 nt withheld, positions 6424-6521]
ACTTAATGCGCCGCTACAGGGCGCGTCCATTCGCCATTCAGGCTGCGCAACTGTTGGGAAGGGCGATCGG
TGCGGGCCTCTTCGCTATTACGCCAGCTGGCGAAAGGGGGATGTGCTGCAAGGCGATTAAGTTGGGTAAC
GCCAGGGTTTTCCCAGTCACGACGTTGTAAAACGACGGCCAGTGAATTGTAATACGACTCACTATA
